Addgene plasmid #17840: pSecTag-T210A-ATX
Depositing lab: Steven Rosen. Depositing organization: University of California, San Francisco (UCSF). Publication: Autotaxin, an ectoenzyme that produces lysophosphatidic acid, promotes the entry of lymphocytes into secondary lymphoid organs. Kanda H, Newton R, Klein R, Morita Y, Gunn MD, Rosen SD. Nat Immunol. 2008 Apr . 9(4):415-23. 10.1038/ni1573 PubMed 18327261.
Backbone
  Vector backbone: pSecTag
  Backbone manufacturer: Invitrogen
  Backbone size w/o insert (bp): 5200
  Vector type: Mammalian Expression
  Selectable markers: Zeocin
Growth in bacteria
  Bacterial resistance: Ampicillin, 50 μg/mL
  Growth temperature: 37°C
  Growth strain: DH5alpha
  Copy number: High Copy
Gene/Insert
  Gene/Insert name: T210A-ATX (alt name: mutant ATX)
  Species: H. sapiens (human)
  Insert size (bp): 3000
  Entrez Gene: ENPP2 (a.k.a. ATX, ATX-X, AUTOTAXIN, LysoPLD, NPP2, PD-IALPHA, PDNP2)
  Cloning method: Restriction Enzyme; 5′ cloning site BamHI (unknown if destroyed); 3′ cloning site NotI (unknown if destroyed)
  Sequencing primers: 5′ T7
Terms and licenses: Academic/Nonprofit Terms; Industry Terms: Not Available to Industry
How to cite: pSecTag-T210A-ATX was a gift from Steven Rosen (Addgene plasmid # 17840 ; http://n2t.net/addgene:17840 ; RRID:Addgene_17840)
