[The description below was written by a language model from this plasmid's Addgene catalogue record.]
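Description:
pSecTag-T210A-ATX is a mammalian expression plasmid built on the commercial pSecTag backbone (about 5.2 kb without insert), a vector family designed to route recombinant proteins into the secretory pathway of transfected mammalian cells. It is propagated in E. coli as a high-copy plasmid under ampicillin selection, and it carries a Zeocin marker that allows selection of transfected mammalian cells. No feature table accompanies the record, so the promoter, secretion leader and any epitope or purification tags are not stated. pSecTag vectors generally supply these elements, but whether the insert is in frame with them cannot be confirmed from the information given. The listing of a T7 primer for 5′ sequencing indicates a T7 priming site upstream of the cloning region.

The insert, roughly 3 kb and cloned between BamHI and NotI sites, encodes a mutant form of human autotaxin (ATX, gene ENPP2, also known as lysophospholipase D), a secreted ectoenzyme that generates lysophosphatidic acid. The name denotes a threonine-to-alanine substitution at position 210. From general knowledge this residue is the catalytic nucleophile of autotaxin and its replacement is commonly used to abolish enzymatic activity, although the record simply calls the insert "mutant ATX" and does not describe the phenotype.

The associated study concerns autotaxin's role in promoting lymphocyte entry into secondary lymphoid organs. In that context the construct is most plausibly used to produce the mutant protein from mammalian cells for comparison with wild-type autotaxin, to test whether observed effects depend on its enzymatic activity.
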