>Addgene plasmid #17840 | pSecTag-T210A-ATX | addgene partial sequence | sequence record 23773 | 17840 with T7
AGACACACTCCTGCTATGGGTACTGCTGCTCTGGGTTCCAGGTTCCACTGGTGACGCGGCCCATCATCAT
CATCATCATGGATCCTGGACCAACATCTCCGGATCTTGCAAGGGCAGGTGCTTTGAACTTCAAGAGGCTG
GACCTCCTGATTGTCGCTGTGACAACTTGTGTAAGAGCTATACCAGTTGCTGCCATGACTTTGATGAGCT
GTGTTTGAAGACAGCCCGTGGCTGGGAGTGTACTAAGGACAGATGTGGAGAAGTCAGAAATGAAGAAAAT
GCCTGTCACTGCTCAGAGGACTGCTTGGCCAGGGGAGACTGCTGTACCAATTACCAAGTGGTTTGCAAAG
GAGAGTCGCATTGGGTTGATGATGACTGTGAGGAAATAAAGGCCGCAGAATGCCCTGCAGGGTTTGTTCG
CCCTCCATTAATCATCTTCTCCGTGGATGGCTTCCGTGCATCATACATGAAGAAAGGCAGCAAAGTCATG
CCTAATATTGAAAAACTAAGGTCTTGTGGCACACACTCTCCCTACATGAGGCCGGTGTACCCAACTAAAG
CCTTTCCTAACTTATACACTTTGGCCACTGGGCTATATCCAGAATCACATGGAATTGTTGGCAATTCAAT
GTATGATCCTGTATTTGATGCCACTTTTCATCTGCGAGGGCGAGAGAAATTTAATCATAGATGGGTGGGG
AGGTCANCCGCTATGGATACCTGCCACCAAGCAAGGGGGNAANCTGGAACATTCTTTTGTTCTGTTGTCT
